Addgene plasmid #239029: pAAV-hSyn-mCherry-Rorb sesRNA-2a-msFlag-2a-tTA2-WPRE
Purpose: Expression of mCherry, sesRNA in mammalian cells, with msFlag and tTA2 as efRNA.
Depositing lab: Josh Huang. Depositing organization: Duke University. Publication: Programmable RNA sensing for cell monitoring and manipulation. Qian Y, Li J, Zhao S, Matthews EA, Adoff M, Zhong W, An X, Yeo M, Park C, Yang X, Wang BS, Southwell DG, Huang ZJ. Nature. 2022 Oct;610(7933):713-721. doi: 10.1038/s41586-022-05280-1. Epub 2022 Oct 5. PubMed 36198803.
Backbone
  Vector backbone: pAAV
  Total vector size (bp): 6857
  Vector type: Mammalian Expression, AAV
Growth in bacteria
  Bacterial resistance: Ampicillin, 100 μg/mL
  Growth temperature: 30°C
  Growth strain: NEB Stable
  Copy number: High Copy
Gene/Insert
  Gene/Insert name: sesRNA for mouse Rorb
  gRNA/shRNA sequence: tacgatctcagacattgttatcccgggagcgaactgcccgttgttgaaagagctataggtaaacaagttgggtacagatgtgaggtcatagataggttcttgctttatctgtttgatcccagtcatgtccagctcctgactgatcgggagacggctgaccggaatctatgctgtaataaccttcggacttAggcaggtcaatgcgtgcccgttggcgtatgtgccgccggtctcggtgttcaggttgctgaggccattgctaatgctgctgctgtacaccctggcgagggcctccgcctccccactctgctgctgccgctgctcctgcagcctttgctgaggcttctgcacctcagcatacaggctgtcccgctgcttcttggacatcctccc
  Species: M. musculus (mouse)
  Entrez Gene: Rorb (a.k.a. Nr1f2, RZR-beta, RZRB, Rorbeta, hstp)
  Promoter: hSyn
  Cloning method: Gibson Cloning
  Sequencing primers: 5′ catcacctcccacaacgagg
Terms and licenses: Academic/Nonprofit Terms; Industry Terms: Not Available to Industry
How to cite: pAAV-hSyn-mCherry-Rorb sesRNA-2a-msFlag-2a-tTA2-WPRE was a gift from Josh Huang (Addgene plasmid # 239029 ; http://n2t.net/addgene:239029 ; RRID:Addgene_239029)
