[The description below was written by a language model from this plasmid's Addgene catalogue record and pLannotate feature annotations shown in this document.]
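Description:
pAAV-hSyn-mCherry-Rorb sesRNA-2a-msFlag-2a-tTA2-WPRE is a 6,857 bp AAV transfer plasmid for mammalian expression. It carries one component of a programmable RNA-sensing system that relies on a sensor RNA (sesRNA) and an effector RNA (efRNA). The plasmid is propagated in bacteria through a high-copy ColE1/pUC-type origin with ampicillin selection (AmpR under its own promoter), and an f1 origin is also present. The expression cassette sits between AAV2 inverted terminal repeats, which allow it to be packaged into recombinant AAV. The annotation detects the left ITR only as short fragments, while the right ITR is called in full.

Transcription is driven by the human synapsin I promoter, which confers neuron-specific expression. The transcript first encodes mCherry, a constitutive red marker of cells that express the construct. Next comes a roughly 390 nt segment annotated as mouse Rorb in antisense orientation; this is the sesRNA, complementary to the endogenous Rorb mRNA. Downstream, separated by 2A peptide sequences, lies the effector portion. It consists of msFlag, annotated as a superfolder GFP-like scaffold flanked by FLAG epitope repeats, followed by the tetracycline-controlled transactivator tTA2. The annotation tool matched tTA2 to rtTA3 and VP16-derived activation repeats. WPRE fragments and an SV40 polyadenylation signal, which is annotated on the reverse strand, close the cassette.

In sesRNA designs of this type, translation of the effector generally depends on the sensor pairing with its target transcript and being edited, although the record does not spell out this mechanism. The stated purpose is expression of mCherry and the sesRNA in mammalian cells, with msFlag and tTA2 as the effector output. That output would permit epitope detection and tTA-driven activation of Tet-responsive reporters in Rorb-expressing neurons.
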