Features (pLannotate 1.2.2; 23 found; start..end, strand, type, name):
    169..757     +  rep_origin     ori: high-copy-number ColE1/pMB1/pBR322/pUC origin of replication
    830..857     +  repeat_region  AAV2 ITR (fragment): inverted terminal repeat of adeno-associated virus serotype 2 inverted
    886..913     +  repeat_region  AAV2 ITR (fragment): inverted terminal repeat of adeno-associated virus serotype 2 inverted
    993..1440    +  promoter       hSyn promoter: human synapsin I promoter; confers neuron-specific expression (Kügler et al., 2003)
   1466..2173    +  CDS            mCherry: mCherry is a basic (constitutively fluorescent) red fluorescent protein published in 2004, derived from Discosoma sp.. It is reported to be a very rapidly-maturing monomer with low acid sensitivity.
   2183..2572    -  CDS            Rorb (fragment): RORB_MOUSE - Also known as Nr1f2. Experimental evidence at protein level: Swiss-Prot protein existence level 1. Isoform 1 is critical for hindlimb motor control and for the differentiation of amacrine and horizontal cells in the retina. Regulates the expression of PTF1A synergistically with FOXN4. From Mus musculus (Mouse).
   2642..2658    +  CDS            5xFLAG (fragment): five tandem FLAG® epitope tags
   2699..2722    +  CDS            FLAG: FLAG® epitope tag, followed by an enterokinase cleavage site
   2732..3577    +  CDS            Superfolder GFP: Superfolder GFP is a basic (constitutively fluorescent) green fluorescent protein published in 2005, derived from Aequorea victoria. It is reported to be a very rapidly-maturing weak dimer.
   3614..3630    +  CDS            3xFLAG (fragment): three tandem FLAG® epitope tags
   3740..4434    +  CDS            rtTA3 (fragment): reverse tetracycline transactivator 3 activates expression from Tet-responsive promoters in the presence of doxycycline
   4364..4474    +  CDS            VP48: 3 tandem repeats of the minimal activation domain of herpes simplex virus VP16 (Cheng et al., 2013)
   4505..4662    +  misc_feature   WPRE (fragment): woodchuck hepatitis virus posttranscriptional regulatory element
   4668..4752    +  misc_feature   WPRE (fragment): woodchuck hepatitis virus posttranscriptional regulatory element
   4751..4794    -  polyA_signal   SV40 poly(A) signal (fragment): SV40 polyadenylation signal
   4798..4865    -  polyA_signal   SV40 poly(A) signal (fragment): SV40 polyadenylation signal
   4938..5078    +  repeat_region  AAV2 ITR: inverted terminal repeat of adeno-associated virus serotype 2 inverted
   5083..5134    -  misc_feature   bom (fragment): basis of mobility region from pBR322
   5153..5608    +  rep_origin     f1 ori (sequence partly withheld): f1 bacteriophage origin of replication; arrow indicates direction of (+) strand synthesis
   5609..5658    -  misc_feature   bom (fragment): basis of mobility region from pBR322
   5760..5795    -  CDS            rop (fragment): Rop protein, which maintains plasmids at low copy number; rop
   5890..5994    +  promoter       AmpR promoter: bla
   5995..6855    +  CDS            AmpR: β-lactamase; bla; confers resistance to ampicillin, carbenicillin, and related antibiotics
>Addgene plasmid #239029 | pAAV-hSyn-mCherry-Rorb sesRNA-2a-msFlag-2a-tTA2-WPRE | addgene full sequence | sequence record 472770 | Addgene NGS Result
GTCAGACCAAGTTTACTCATATATACTTTAGATTGATTTAAAACTTCATTTTTAATTTAAAAGGATCTAG
GTGAAGATCCTTTTTGATAATCTCATGACCAAAATCCCTTAACGTGAGTTTTCGTTCCACTGAGCGTCAG
ACCCCGTAGAAAAGATCAAAGGATCTTCTTGAGATCCTTTTTTTCTGCGCGTAATCTGCTGCTTGCAAAC
AAAAAAACCACCGCTACCAGCGGTGGTTTGTTTGCCGGATCAAGAGCTACCAACTCTTTTTCCGAAGGTA
ACTGGCTTCAGCAGAGCGCAGATACCAAATACTGTTCTTCTAGTGTAGCCGTAGTTAGGCCACCACTTCA
AGAACTCTGTAGCACCGCCTACATACCTCGCTCTGCTAATCCTGTTACCAGTGGCTGCTGCCAGTGGCGA
TAAGTCGTGTCTTACCGGGTTGGACTCAAGACGATAGTTACCGGATAAGGCGCAGCGGTCGGGCTGAACG
GGGGGTTCGTGCACACAGCCCAGCTTGGAGCGAACGACCTACACCGAACTGAGATACCTACAGCGTGAGC
TATGAGAAAGCGCCACGCTTCCCGAAGGGAGAAAGGCGGACAGGTATCCGGTAAGCGGCAGGGTCGGAAC
AGGAGAGCGCACGAGGGAGCTTCCAGGGGGAAACGCCTGGTATCTTTATAGTCCTGTCGGGTTTCGCCAC
CTCTGACTTGAGCGTCGATTTTTGTGATGCTCGTCAGGGGGGCGGAGCCTATGGAAAAACGCCAGCAACG
CGGCCTTTTTACGGTTCCTGGCCTTTTGCTGGCCTTTTGCTCACATGTCCTGCAGGCAGCTGCGCGCTCG
CTCGCTCACTGAGGCCGCCCGGGCGTCGGGCGACCTTTGGTCGCCCGGCCTCAGTGAGCGAGCGAGCGCG
CAGAGAGGGAGTGGCCAACTCCATCACTAGGGGTTCCTGCGGCCGCACGCGTGTGTCTAGACTGCAGAGG
GCCCTGCGTATGAGTGCAAGTGGGTTTTAGGACCAGGATGAGGCGGGGTGGGGGTGCCTACCTGACGACC
GACCCCGACCCACTGGACAAGCACCCAACCCCCATTCCCCAAATTGCGCATCCCCTATCAGAGAGGGGGA
GGGGAAACAGGATGCGGCGAGGCGCGTGCGCACTGCCAGCTTCAGCACCGCGGACAGTGCCTTCGCCCCC
GCCTGGCGGCGCGCGCCACCGCCGCCTCAGCACTGAAGGCGCGCTGACGTCACTCGCCGGTCCCCCGCAA
ACTCCCCTTCCCGGCCACCTTGGTCGCGTCCGCGCCGCCGCCGGCCCAGCCGGACCGCACCACGCGAGGC
GCGAGATAGGGGGGCACGGGCGCGACCATCTGCGCTGCGGCGCCGGCGACTCAGCGCTGCCTCAGTCTGC
GGTGGGCAGCGGAGGAGTCGTGTCGTGCCTGAGAGCGCAGTCGAGAAGGTACCGGATCCGCCACCATGGT
GAGCAAGGGCGAGGAGGATAACATGGCCATCATCAAGGAGTTCATGCGCTTCAAGGTGCACATGGAGGGC
TCCGTGAACGGCCACGAGTTCGAGATCGAGGGCGAGGGCGAGGGCCGCCCCTACGAGGGCACCCAGACCG
CCAAGCTGAAGGTGACCAAGGGTGGCCCCCTGCCCTTCGCCTGGGACATCCTGTCCCCTCAGTTCATGTA
CGGCTCCAAGGCCTACGTGAAGCACCCCGCCGACATCCCCGACTACTTGAAGCTGTCCTTCCCCGAGGGC
TTCAAGTGGGAGCGCGTGATGAACTTCGAGGACGGCGGCGTGGTGACCGTGACCCAGGACTCCTCCCTGC
AGGACGGCGAGTTCATCTACAAGGTGAAGCTGCGCGGCACCAACTTCCCCTCCGACGGCCCCGTAATGCA
GAAGAAGACCATGGGCTGGGAGGCCTCCTCCGAGCGGATGTACCCCGAGGACGGCGCCCTGAAGGGCGAG
ATCAAGCAGAGGCTGAAGCTGAAGGACGGCGGCCACTACGACGCTGAGGTCAAGACCACCTACAAGGCCA
AGAAGCCCGTGCAGCTGCCCGGCGCCTACAACGTCAACATCAAGTTGGACATCACCTCCCACAACGAGGA
CTACACCATCGTGGAACAGTACGAACGCGCCGAGGGCCGCCACTCCACCGGCGGCATGGACGAGCTGTAC
AAGGAATTCTACGATCTCAGACATTGTTATCCCGGGAGCGAACTGCCCGTTGTTGAAAGAGCTATAGGTA
AACAAGTTGGGTACAGATGTGAGGTCATAGATAGGTTCTTGCTTTATCTGTTTGATCCCAGTCATGTCCA
GCTCCTGACTGATCGGGAGACGGCTGACCGGAATCTATGCTGTAATAACCTTCGGACTTAGGCAGGTCAA
TGCGTGCCCGTTGGCGTATGTGCCGCCGGTCTCGGTGTTCAGGTTGCTGAGGCCATTGCTAATGCTGCTG
CTGTACACCCTGGCGAGGGCCTCCGCCTCCCCACTCTGCTGCTGCCGCTGCTCCTGCAGCCTTTGCTGAG
GCTTCTGCACCTCAGCATACAGGCTGTCCCGCTGCTTCTTGGACATCCTCCCGGCGCGCCAGCTACTAAC
TTCAGCCTGCTGAAGCAGGCTGGAGACGTGGAGGAGAACCCTGGACCTGGAGACTACAAGGACGACGACG
ATAAAGGAGATTACAAAGATGACGATGATAAGGGCCAGGATTATAAGGACGACGATGACAAGGGCGGCGT
GTCGAAAGGCGAGGAGCTGTTCACAGGCGTGGTCCCCATCCTGGTTGAGCTGGACGGTGACGTTAACGGC
CACAAATTTAGCGTACGTGGTGAGGGCGAGGGTGACGCTACCAACGGAAAGCTGACCCTGAAATTCATCT
GCACAACTGGCAAGCTGCCGGTGCCCTGGCCCACGCTGGTAACCACTCTGGGCGGAGGCGTTCAATGTTT
CAGTCGTTACCCGGATCACGTGAAGCAGCATGACTTCTTCAAGTCGGCCGTGCCCGAAGGCTACGTGCAG
GAGCGCACCATCAGTTTTAAGGATGACGGCACCTACAAGACTCGCGCCGAGGTCAAGTTCGAAGGAGACA
CCCTGGTTAATCGTATCGAGCTCAAAGGCATCGATTTCAAGGAGGACGGAAATATTCTGGGCCACAAGCT
GGAGTACAATTTTAACAGCCACAATGTTTACATTACTGCCGACAAGCAGAAGAACGGCATCAAGGCTAAT
TTCAAGATTCGTCACAATGTGGAGGGAGGCGACTATAAGGATGACGATGACAAACAACAAGACTATAAGG
ACGATGATGACAAAGGCGGCCGCCAAGATTACAAGGACGATGACGATAAGCAGGGCCAAGATTACAAGGA
TGATGATGATAAGGGAGGCGACGGAAGCGTGCAGCTGGCAGATCATTACCAACAGAACACGCCCATTGGT
GACGGTCCAGTCCTGCTGCCTGATAACCACTACTTGTCCACCCAGTCGGTGCTGTCGAAGGACCCGAACG
AGAAGCGTGACCACGTGGTGCTGCTGGAGTTCGTGACCGCCGCAGGAATCACCCTCGGCGTGGATGAGCT
TTACAAGGGCGGAGATTATAAAGATGACGACGACAAGCAAGGCGACTACAAAGATGATGATGACAAGGGT
GACTACAAAGACGACGATGATAAAGGAGTTACTGGAGAAGGAAGGGGCAGTCTTCTAACATGCGGTGACG
TGGAGGAGAATCCCGGCCCTTTAATTAACTCTAGACTGGACAAGAGCAAAGTCATAAACTCTGCTCTGGA
ATTACTCAATGAAGTCGGTATCGAAGGCCTGACGACAAGGAAACTCGCTCAAAAGCTGGGAGTTGAGCAG
CCTACCCTGTACTGGCACGTGAAGAACAAGCGGGCCCTGCTCGATGCCCTGGCAATCGAGATGCTGGACA
GGCATCATACCCACTTCTGCCCCCTGGAAGGCGAGTCATGGCAAGACTTTCTGCGGAACAACGCCAAGTC
ATTCCGCTGTGCTCTCCTCTCACATCGCGACGGGGCTAAAGTGCATCTCGGCACCCGCCCAACAGAGAAA
CAGTACGAAACCCTGGAAAATCAGCTCGCGTTCCTGTGTCAGCAAGGCTTCTCCCTGGAGAACGCACTGT
ACGCTCTGTCCGCCGTGGGCCACTTTACACTGGGCTGCGTATTGGAGGATCAGGAGCATCAAGTAGCAAA
AGAGGAAAGAGAGACACCTACCACCGATTCTATGCCCCCACTTCTGAGACAAGCAATTGAGCTGTTCGAC
CATCAGGGAGCCGAACCTGCCTTCCTTTTCGGCCTGGAACTAATCATATGTGGCCTGGAAAAACAGCTAA
AGTGCGAAAGCGGCGGACCGGCCGACGCCCTTGACGATTTTGACTTAGACATGCTCCCAGCCGATGCCCT
TGACGACTTTGACCTTGATATGCTGCCTGCTGACGCTCTTGACGATTTTGACCTTGACATGCTCCCCGGG
TAAGCTAGCAATTCCGCTCGAGATAATCAACCTCTGGATTACAAAATTTGTGAAAGATTGACTGGTATTC
TTAACTATGTTGCTCCTTTTACGCTATGTGGATACGCTGCTTTAATGCCTTTGTATCATGCTATTGCTTC
CCGTATGGCTTTCATTTTCTCCTCCTTGTATAAATCCTGGTTAGTTCTTGCCACGGCGGAACTCATCGCC
GCCTGCCTTGCCCGCTGCTGGACAGGGGCTCGGCTGTTGGGCACTGACAATTCCGTGGTGTTTATTTGTG
AAATTTGTGATGCTATTGCTTTATTTGTAACCATCTAGCTTTATTTGTGAAATTTGTGATGCTATTGCTT
TATTTGTAACCATTATAAGCTGCAATAAACAAGTTAACAACAACAATTGCATTCATTTTATGTTTCAGGT
TCAGGGGGAGATGTGGGAGGTTTTTTAAAGCGGCCGCAGGAACCCCTAGTGATGGAGTTGGCCACTCCCT
CTCTGCGCGCTCGCTCGCTCACTGAGGCCGGGCGACCAAAGGTCGCCCGACGCCCGGGCTTTGCCCGGGC
GGCCTCAGTGAGCGAGCGAGCGCGCAGCTGCCTGCAGGGGCGCCTGATGCGGTATTTTCTCCTTACGCAT
CTGTGCGGTATTTCACACCGCATA
[95 nt withheld, positions 5135-5229]
T
[46 nt withheld, positions 5231-5276]
C
[141 nt withheld, positions 5278-5418]
CCTTTGACGTTGGAGTCCACGTTCTTT
[37 nt withheld, positions 5446-5482]
ACTCTATCTCGGGCTATTCTTTTGATTTATAAGGGATTTTGCCGATTTCGGTCTATTGGTTAAAAAATGA
GCTGATTTAACAAAAATTTAACGCGAATTTTAACAAAATATTAACGTTTACAATTTTATGGTGCACTCTC
AGTACAATCTGCTCTGATGCCGCATAGTTAAGCCAGCCCCGACACCCGCCAACACCCGCTGACGCGCCCT
GACGGGCTTGTCTGCTCCCGGCATCCGCTTACAGACAAGCTGTGACCGTCTCCGGGAGCTGCATGTGTCA
GAGGTTTTCACCGTCATCACCGAAACGCGCGAGACGAAAGGGCCTCGTGATACGCCTATTTTTATAGGTT
AATGTCATGATAATAATGGTTTCTTAGACGTCAGGTGGCACTTTTCGGGGAAATGTGCGCGGAACCCCTA
TTTGTTTATTTTTCTAAATACATTCAAATATGTATCCGCTCATGAGACAATAACCCTGATAAATGCTTCA
ATAATATTGAAAAAGGAAGAGTATGAGTATTCAACATTTCCGTGTCGCCCTTATTCCCTTTTTTGCGGCA
TTTTGCCTTCCTGTTTTTGCTCACCCAGAAACGCTGGTGAAAGTAAAAGATGCTGAAGATCAGTTGGGTG
CACGAGTGGGTTACATCGAACTGGATCTCAACAGCGGTAAGATCCTTGAGAGTTTTCGCCCCGAAGAACG
TTTTCCAATGATGAGCACTTTTAAAGTTCTGCTATGTGGCGCGGTATTATCCCGTATTGACGCCGGGCAA
GAGCAACTCGGTCGCCGCATACACTATTCTCAGAATGACTTGGTTGAGTACTCACCAGTCACAGAAAAGC
ATCTTACGGATGGCATGACAGTAAGAGAATTATGCAGTGCTGCCATAACCATGAGTGATAACACTGCGGC
CAACTTACTTCTGACAACGATCGGAGGACCGAAGGAGCTAACCGCTTTTTTGCACAACATGGGGGATCAT
GTAACTCGCCTTGATCGTTGGGAACCGGAGCTGAATGAAGCCATACCAAACGACGAGCGTGACACCACGA
TGCCTGTAGCAATGGCAACAACGTTGCGCAAACTATTAACTGGCGAACTACTTACTCTAGCTTCCCGGCA
ACAATTAATAGACTGGATGGAGGCGGATAAAGTTGCAGGACCACTTCTGCGCTCGGCCCTTCCGGCTGGC
TGGTTTATTGCTGATAAATCTGGAGCCGGTGAGCGTGGGTCTCGCGGTATCATTGCAGCACTGGGGCCAG
ATGGTAAGCCCTCCCGTATCGTAGTTATCTACACGACGGGGAGTCAGGCAACTATGGATGAACGAAATAG
ACAGATCGCTGAGATAGGTGCCTCACTGATTAAGCATTGGTAACT
